>Addgene plasmid #42576 | pHisAlix | depositor partial sequence | sequence record 57557 | Alix gene
ATGTCGTACTACCATCACCATCACCATCACGATTACGATATCCCAACGACCGAAAACCTGTATTTTCAGG
GCGCCATGGGATCCATGGCGACATTCATCTCGGTGCAGCTGAAAAAGACCTCAGAGGTGGACCTGGCCAA
GCCGCTGGTGAAGTTCATCCAGCAGACTTACCCAAGCGGCGGGGAAGAGCAGGCCCAGTACTGCCGCGCG
GCGGAGGAGCTCAGCAAGCTGCGCCGCGCCGCAGTCGGTCGTCCGCTGGACAAGCACGAGGGCGCGCTCG
AGACGCTCCTGAGATATTATGATCAGATTTGTTCTATTGAACCCAAATTCCCATTTTCTGAAAATCAGAT
CTGCTTGACATTTACCTGGAAGGATGCTTTCGATAAAGGTTCACTTTTTGGAGGCTCTGTAAAACTGGCT
CTTGCAAGCTTAGGATATGAAAAGAGCTGTGTGTTGTTCAATTGTGCAGCCTTAGCTAGCCAAATTGCAG
CAGAACAGAACCTGGATAATGATGAAGGATTGAAAATCGCTGCTAAACATTACCAGTTTGCTAGTGGTGC
CTTTTTACATATTAAAGAGACGGTTTTATCTGCCTTAAGTCGAGAGCCGACCGTGGACATATCTCCAGAT
ACTGTTGGGACCCTCAGTCTTATTATGCTGGCACAGGCTCAAGAAGTATTTTTTTTAAAAGCCACAAGAG
ATAAAATGAAAGATGCCATCATAGCTAAATTGGCTAATCAGGCTGCAGATTATTTTGGTGATGCTTTCAA
ACAGTGTCAATACAAAGATACTCTCCCCAAGGAGGTGTTCCCTGTCTTGGCTGCAAAGCACTGTATCATG
CAGGCCAATGCTGAGTACCATCAGTCTATCCTGGCAAAACAGCAGAAGAAATTTGGAGAAGAAATTGCAA
GGTTACAGCATGCAGCAGAACTGATTAAAACAGTGGCATCTCGCTATGATGAATATGTTAATGTGAAGGA
TTTTTCTGACAAAATCAATCGTGCCCTTGCTGCAGCAAAGAAGGATAATGACTTCATTTATCATGATCGA
GTTCCAGACCTTAAAGATCTAGATCCTATTGGCAAAGCCACACTTGTGAAATCTACCCCGGTCAATGTAC
CCATCAGTCAGAAATTTACTGATCTGTTTGAGAAGATGGTTCCCGTGTCAGTACAGCAGTCTTTGGCTGC
CTATAATCAGAGGAAAGCCGATTTGGTTAACAGATCAATTGCTCAGATGAGAGAAGCCACCACTTTGGCA
AATGGGGTGCTAGCTTCCCTTAATCTTCCAGCAGCAATTGAAGATGTGTCTGGAGACACTGTACCTCAGT
CTATATTGACTAAATCCAGATCTGTGATTGAACAGGGAGGCATCCAGACTGTTGATCAGTTGATTAAAGA
ACTGCCTGAATTACTGCAACGAAATAGAGAAATCCTAGATGAGTCATTAAGGTTGTTGGATGAAGAAGAA
GCAACCGATAATGATTTAAGAGCAAAATTTAAGGAACGTTGGCAAAGGACACCATCCAATGAACTGTATA
AGCCTTTAAGAGCAGAGGGAACCAACTTCAGAACAGTTTTAGATAAAGCTGTGCAGGCAGATGGACAAGT
GAAAGAATGTTACCAGTCTCATCGTGACACCATCGTGCTTTTGTGTAAGCCAGAGCCTGAGCTGAATGCT
GCCATCCCTTCTGCTAATCCGGCAAAGACCATGCAGGGCAGTGAGGTTGTAAATGTCTTAAAATCCTTAT
TGTCAAATCTTGATGAAGTAAAGAAGGAAAGAGAGGGTCTGGAGAATGACTTGAAATCTGTGAATTTTGA
CATGACAAGCAAGTTTTTGACAGCCCTGGCTCAAGATGGTGTGATAAATGAAGAAGCTCTTTCTGTTACT
GAACTAGATCGAGTCTATGGAGGTCTTACAACTAAAGTCCAAGAATCTCTAAAGAAACAGGAGGGACTTC
TTAAAAATATTCAGGTCTCACATCAGGAATTTTCAAAAATGAAACAATCTAATAATGAAGCTAACTTAAG
AGAAGAAGTTTTGAAGAATTTAGCTACTGCATATGACAACTTTGTTGAACTTGTAGCTAATTTGAAGGAA
GGCACAAAGTTTTACAATGAGTTGACTGAAATCCTGGTCAGGTTCCAGAACAAATGCAGTGATATAGTTT
TTGCACGGAAGACAGAAAGAGATGAACTCTTAAAGGACTTGCAACAAAGCATTGCCAGAGAACCTAGTGC
TCCTTCAATTCCTACACCTGCGTATCAGTCCTCACCAGCAGGAGGACATGCACCAACTCCTCCAACTCCA
GCGCCAAGAACCATGCCGCCTACTAAGCCCCAGCCCCCAGCCAGGCCTCCACCACCTGTGCTTCCAGCAA
ATCGAGCTCCTTCTGCTACTGCTCCATCTCCAGTGGGGGCTGGGACTGCTGCGCCAGCTCCATCACAAAC
GCCTGGCTCAGCTCCTCCTCCACAGGCGCAGGGACCACCCTATCCCACCTATCCAGGATATCCTGGGTAT
TGCCAAATGCCCATGCCCATGGGCTATAATCCTTATGCGTATGGCCAGTATAATATGCCATATCCACCAG
TGTATCACCAGAGTCCTGGACAGGCTCCATACCCGGGACCCCAGCAGCCTTCATACCCCTTCCCTCAGCC
CCCACAGCAGTCTTACTATCCACAGCAGTAA
