>Addgene plasmid #42576 | pHisAlix | addgene partial sequence | sequence record 67745 | T7 5'-TAATACGACTCACTATAGGG-3'
ATTCCCCTCTAGAAATAATTTTGTTTAACTTTAAGAAGGAGATATACATATGTCGTACTACCATCACCAT
CACCATCACGATTACGATATCCCAACGACCGAAAACCTGTATTTTCAGGGCGCCATGGGATCCATGGCGA
CATTCATCTCGGTGCAGCTGAAAAAGACCTCAGAGGTGGACCTGGCCAAGCCGCTGGTGAAGTTCATCCA
GCAGACTTACCCAAGCGGCGGGGAAGAGCAGGCCCAGTACTGCCGCGCGGCGGAGGAGCTCAGCAAGCTG
CGCCGCGCCGCAGTCGGTCGTCCGCTGGACAAGCACGAGGGCGCGCTCGAGACGCTCCTGAGATATTATG
ATCAGATTTGTTCTATTGAACCCAAATTCCCATTTTCTGAAAATCAGATCTGCTTGACATTTACCTGGAA
GGATGCTTTCGATAAAGGTTCACTTTTTGGAGGCTCTGTAAAACTGGCTCTTGCAAGCTTAGGATATGAA
AAGAGCTGTGTGTTGTTCAATTGTGCAGCCTTAGCTAGCCAAATTGCAGCAGAACAGAACCTGGATAATG
ATGAAGGATTGAAAATCGCTGCTAAACATTACCAGTTTGCTAGTGGTGCCTTTTTACATATTAAAGAGAC
GGTTTTATCTGCCTTAAGTCGAGAGCCGACCGTGGACATATCTCCAGATACTGTTGGGACCCTCAGTCTT
ATTATGCTGGCACAGGCTCAAGAAGTATTTTTTTTAAAAGCCACAAGAGATAAAATGAAAGATGCCATCA
TAGCTAAATTGGCTAATCAGGCTGCAGATTATTTTGGTGATGCTTTCAAACAGTGTCAATACAAAGATAC
TCTCCCCAAGGAGGTGTTCCCTGTCTTGGCTGCAAAGCACTGTATCATGCAGGCCAATGCTGAGTACCAT
CAGTCTATCCTG
