>Addgene plasmid #42576 | pHisAlix | addgene partial sequence | sequence record 67751 | T7term 5'-GCTAGTTATTGCTCAGCGG-3'
TCAGCTTCTTTCGGGCTTTGTTAGCAGCCGGATCTCAGTGGTGGTGGTGGTGGTGCTCGAGACTGCAGGC
TCTAGATTCGAAAGCGGCCGCTTACTGCTGTGGATAGTAAGACTGCTGTGGGGGCTGAGGGAAGGGGTAT
GAAGGCTGCTGGGGTCCCGGGTATGGAGCCTGTCCAGGACTCTGGTGATACACTGGTGGATATGGCATAT
TATACTGGCCATACGCATAAGGATTATAGCCCATGGGCATGGGCATTTGGCAATACCCAGGATATCCTGG
ATAGGTGGGATAGGGTGGTCCCTGCGCCTGTGGAGGAGGAGCTGAGCCAGGCGTTTGTGATGGAGCTGGC
GCAGCAGTCCCAGCCCCCACTGGAGATGGAGCAGTAGCAGAAGGAGCTCGATTTGCTGGAAGCACAGGTG
GTGGAGGCCTGGCTGGGGGCTGGGGCTTAGTAGGCGGCATGGTTCTTGGCGCTGGAGTTGGAGGAGTTGG
TGCATGTCCTCCTGCTGGTGAGGACTGATACGCAGGTGTAGGAATTGAAGGAGCACTAGGTTCTCTGGCA
ATGCTTTGTTGCAAGTCCTTTAAGAGTTCATCTCTTTCTGTCTTCCGTGCAAAAACTATATCACTGCATT
TGTTCTGGAACCTGACCAGGATTTCAGTCAACTCATTGTAAAACTTTGTGCCTTCCTTCAAATTAGCTAC
AAGTTCAACAAAGTTGTCATATGCAGTAGCTAAATTCTTCAAAACTTCTTCTCTTAAGTTAGCTTCATTA
TTAGATTGTTTCATTTTTGAAAATTCCTGATGTGAGACCTGAATATTTTTAAGAAGTCCCTCCTGTTTCT
TTAGAGATTCTTGGACTTTAGTTGTAAGACCTCCATAGACTCGATCTAGTTCAGTAACAGAAAGAGCTTC
TTCATTTATCACACCATCTTGAGCCAGGGCTGTCAAAAACTTGCTTGTCATGTCAAAATTCACAGATTTC
AAGTCATTCTCC
