[The description below was written by a language model from this plasmid's Addgene catalogue record.]
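Description:
pHisAlix is a bacterial expression plasmid built on the pHIS-parallel2 backbone (about 5.5 kb) for producing recombinant human ALIX, the product of the PDCD6IP gene, in E. coli. The total construct is roughly 8.2 kb, is maintained at high copy number, and is selected with ampicillin. No feature table accompanies the record, so the promoter and origin of replication are not explicitly listed. The recommended sequencing primers, T7 and T7-term, indicate that the insert lies between a T7 promoter and T7 terminator. That arrangement drives expression in host strains that supply T7 RNA polymerase.

The insert of about 2.7 kb encodes ALIX isoform 1, which lacks five amino acids present in isoform 2, and was cloned between BamHI and NotI sites that both remain intact. It carries a single silent substitution, A1617G in ALIX gene numbering, which leaves the protein sequence unchanged. The backbone supplies an N-terminal His tag followed by a TEV protease cleavage site. The fusion protein can therefore be captured by immobilised metal affinity chromatography, and the tag can then be removed by TEV digestion.

ALIX is an accessory factor of the ESCRT (endosomal sorting complex required for transport) pathway. The associated publication describes in vitro reconstitution of ordered ESCRT assembly at membrane-bound HIV-1 Gag clusters. This suggests the plasmid's main use is as a source of purified ALIX for biochemical and reconstitution studies of ESCRT recruitment and viral budding.
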