Addgene plasmid #42576: pHisAlix
Depositing lab: James Hurley. Depositing organization: National Institute of Diabetes & Digestive & Kidney Diseases (NIDDK). Publication: In vitro reconstitution of the ordered assembly of the endosomal sorting complex required for transport at membrane-bound HIV-1 Gag clusters. Carlson LA, Hurley JH. Proc Natl Acad Sci U S A. 2012 Oct 16;109(42):16928-33. doi: 10.1073/pnas.1211759109. Epub 2012 Oct 1. PubMed 23027949.
Backbone
  Vector backbone: pHIS-parallel2
  Backbone size w/o insert (bp): 5500
  Total vector size (bp): 8191
  Vector type: Bacterial Expression
Growth in bacteria
  Bacterial resistance: Ampicillin, 100 μg/mL
  Growth temperature: 37°C
  Growth strain: DH5alpha
  Copy number: High Copy
Gene/Insert
  Gene/Insert name: ALIX (alt name: isoform 1, lacks 5 amino acids present in isoform 2)
  Species: H. sapiens (human)
  Insert size (bp): 2691
  Mutation: silent mutation A1617G (numbering in ALIX gene)
  GenBank ID: NM_013374.4
  Entrez Gene: PDCD6IP (a.k.a. AIP1, ALIX, DRIP4, HP95, MCPH29)
  Tag / fusion protein: HIS-TEV (N terminal on backbone)
  Cloning method: Restriction Enzyme; 5′ cloning site BamHI (not destroyed); 3′ cloning site NotI (not destroyed)
  Sequencing primers: 5′ T7; 3′ T7-term
Terms and licenses: Academic/Nonprofit Terms; Industry Terms: Not Available to Industry
How to cite: pHisAlix was a gift from James Hurley (Addgene plasmid # 42576 ; http://n2t.net/addgene:42576 ; RRID:Addgene_42576)
